Addgene plasmid #128112: AcrIIC1X
Purpose: AcrX expression in mammalian cells; AcrX is an engineered anti-CRISPR protein targeting S. aureus Cas9
Depositing lab: Dominik Niopek. Depositing organization: Universitaet Heidelberg. Publication: Computational design of anti-CRISPR proteins with improved inhibition potency. Mathony J, Harteveld Z, Schmelas C, Upmeier Zu Belzen J, Aschenbrenner S, Sun W, Hoffmann MD, Stengl C, Scheck A, Georgeon S, Rosset S, Wang Y, Grimm D, Eils R, Correia BE, Niopek D. Nat Chem Biol. 2020 Apr 13. pii: 10.1038/s41589-020-0518-9. doi: 10.1038/s41589-020-0518-9. PubMed 32284602.
Backbone
  Vector backbone: pmCherry-N1
  Vector type: Mammalian Expression, CRISPR, Synthetic Biology
Growth in bacteria
  Bacterial resistance: Kanamycin, 50 μg/mL
  Growth temperature: 37°C
  Growth strain: DH5alpha
  Copy number: High Copy
Gene/Insert
  Gene/Insert name: AcrX (AcrIIC1 N3F/D15Q/A48I)
  Promoter: CMV
  Cloning method: Unknown
  Sequencing primers: 5′ CMV-fw
Terms and licenses: Academic/Nonprofit Terms; Industry Terms: Not Available to Industry
How to cite: AcrIIC1X was a gift from Dominik Niopek (Addgene plasmid # 128112 ; http://n2t.net/addgene:128112 ; RRID:Addgene_128112)
