[The description below was written by a language model from this plasmid's Addgene catalogue record and pLannotate feature annotations shown in this document.]
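Description:
AcrIIC1X is a mammalian expression plasmid built on the pmCherry-N1 backbone that produces AcrX, an engineered anti-CRISPR protein. AcrX is a variant of AcrIIC1 carrying three substitutions (N3F, D15Q and A48I), and according to the record it targets Staphylococcus aureus Cas9. Expression is driven by the human cytomegalovirus immediate-early enhancer and promoter and terminated by an SV40 polyadenylation signal. The two 4,202 nt sequence records (depositor and repository sequencing) give the same feature map, offset by a single base. Neither annotates the AcrX coding sequence itself, which presumably lies in the unannotated gap between the CMV promoter and the SV40 poly(A) region. No mCherry feature is detected despite the backbone name, suggesting that the fluorescent protein is absent, although the record does not say this explicitly. The short "large T antigen" hit just upstream of the poly(A) signal, like the small ble and bGH poly(A) fragments, is most likely backbone-derived sequence rather than a functional element.

The plasmid is propagated in E. coli at high copy number through a ColE1/pUC-type origin and is selected with kanamycin. The Tn5 NeoR/KanR gene sits behind tandem bacterial (bla) and SV40 early promoters and is followed by an HSV TK polyadenylation signal. This arrangement gives kanamycin resistance in bacteria and can give G418 resistance in mammalian cells. An f1 origin is also present, a standard element that permits single-stranded DNA production. The construct is intended for transfection into mammalian cells to inhibit S. aureus Cas9 activity, for example to restrain or switch off genome editing in CRISPR and synthetic biology work.
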