Features (pLannotate 1.2.2; 12 found; start..end, strand, type, name):
     61..364     +  enhancer       CMV enhancer: human cytomegalovirus immediate early enhancer
    365..568     +  promoter       CMV promoter: human cytomegalovirus (CMV) immediate early promoter
    884..967     +  CDS            large T antigen (fragment): large T antigen from SV40 (simian virus 40)
    990..1111    +  polyA_signal   SV40 poly(A) signal: SV40 polyadenylation signal
   1145..1573    -  rep_origin     f1 ori (sequence partly withheld): f1 bacteriophage origin of replication; arrow indicates direction of (+) strand synthesis
   1600..1704    +  promoter       AmpR promoter: bla
   1706..2063    +  promoter       SV40 promoter: SV40 enhancer and early promoter
   2098..2892    +  CDS            NeoR/KanR: aminoglycoside phosphotransferase from Tn5; aph(3')-II (or nptII); confers resistance to neomycin, kanamycin, and G418 (Geneticin®)
   2913..3065    +  CDS            ble (fragment): BLE_KLEPN - Experimental evidence at protein level: Swiss-Prot protein existence level 1. Binding protein with a strong affinity to the bleomycin family of antibiotics. Binds to CL990; an antimitotic-antibiotic compound. From Klebsiella pneumoniae.
   3124..3171    +  polyA_signal   HSV TK poly(A) signal: herpes simplex virus thymidine kinase polyadenylation signal (Cole and Stacy, 1985)
   3262..3278    -  polyA_signal   bGH poly(A) signal (fragment): bovine growth hormone polyadenylation signal
   3500..4088    +  rep_origin     ori: high-copy-number ColE1/pMB1/pBR322/pUC origin of replication
>Addgene plasmid #128112 | AcrIIC1X | depositor full sequence | sequence record 245454 | AcrIIC1X sequence 4202 bps
TAGTTATTAATAGTAATCAATTACGGGGTCATTAGTTCATAGCCCATATATGGAGTTCCGCGTTACATAA
CTTACGGTAAATGGCCCGCCTGGCTGACCGCCCAACGACCCCCGCCCATTGACGTCAATAATGACGTATG
TTCCCATAGTAACGCCAATAGGGACTTTCCATTGACGTCAATGGGTGGAGTATTTACGGTAAACTGCCCA
CTTGGCAGTACATCAAGTGTATCATATGCCAAGTACGCCCCCTATTGACGTCAATGACGGTAAATGGCCC
GCCTGGCATTATGCCCAGTACATGACCTTATGGGACTTTCCTACTTGGCAGTACATCTACGTATTAGTCA
TCGCTATTACCATGGTGATGCGGTTTTGGCAGTACATCAATGGGCGTGGATAGCGGTTTGACTCACGGGG
ATTTCCAAGTCTCCACCCCATTGACGTCAATGGGAGTTTGTTTTGGCACCAAAATCAACGGGACTTTCCA
AAATGTCGTAACAACTCCGCCCCATTGACGCAAATGGGCGGTAGGCGTGTACGGTGGGAGGTCTATATAA
GCAGAGCTGGTTTAGTGAACCGTCAGATCCGCTAGCGCCACCATGGCATTCAAAACGTACAAGATAGGCA
AAAACGCTGGGTACCAGGGGTGTGGTCTGTGCCTCGCTGCGATCAGCGAGAATGAGGCTATCAAGGTCAA
ATACTTGCGCGACATCTGCCCGGACTACGATGGCGACGACAAAATCGAAGATTGGTTGAGGTGGGGGACG
GATTCTCGCGTTAAGGCCGCTGCGCTTGAAATGGAGCAATATGCCTACACATCCGTCGGTATGGCGTCCT
GTTGGGAGTTCGTTGAGTTGTGACTCGAGCGGCCGCGACTCTAGATCATAATCAGCCATACCACATTTGT
AGAGGTTTTACTTGCTTTAAAAAACCTCCCACACCTCCCCCTGAACCTGAAACATAAAATGAATGCAATT
GTTGTTGTTAACTTGTTTATTGCAGCTTATAATGGTTACAAATAAAGCAATAGCATCACAAATTTCACAA
ATAAAGCATTTTTTTCACTGCATTCTAGTTGTGGTTTGTCCAAACTCATCAATGTATCTTAAGGCGTAAA
TTGTAAGCGTTAATATTTTGTTAAAATTCGCGTTAAATTTTTGTTAAATCAGCTCATTTTTTAACCAATA
GGCCGAAATCGGCAAAATCCCTTATAAATCAAAAGAATAGACCGAGATAGGGT
[37 nt withheld, positions 1244-1280]
AAAGAACGTGGACTCCAACGTCAAAGG
[49 nt withheld, positions 1308-1356]
T
[91 nt withheld, positions 1358-1448]
G
[124 nt withheld, positions 1450-1573]
CAGGTGGCACTTTTCGGGGAAATGTGCGCGGAACCCCTATTTGTTTATTTTTCTAAATACATTCAAATAT
GTATCCGCTCATGAGACAATAACCCTGATAAATGCTTCAATAATATTGAAAAAGGAAGAGTCCTGAGGCG
GAAAGAACCAGCTGTGGAATGTGTGTCAGTTAGGGTGTGGAAAGTCCCCAGGCTCCCCAGCAGGCAGAAG
TATGCAAAGCATGCATCTCAATTAGTCAGCAACCAGGTGTGGAAAGTCCCCAGGCTCCCCAGCAGGCAGA
AGTATGCAAAGCATGCATCTCAATTAGTCAGCAACCATAGTCCCGCCCCTAACTCCGCCCATCCCGCCCC
TAACTCCGCCCAGTTCCGCCCATTCTCCGCCCCATGGCTGACTAATTTTTTTTATTTATGCAGAGGCCGA
GGCCGCCTCGGCCTCTGAGCTATTCCAGAAGTAGTGAGGAGGCTTTTTTGGAGGCCTAGGCTTTTGCAAA
GATCGATCAAGAGACAGGATGAGGATCGTTTCGCATGATTGAACAAGATGGATTGCACGCAGGTTCTCCG
GCCGCTTGGGTGGAGAGGCTATTCGGCTATGACTGGGCACAACAGACAATCGGCTGCTCTGATGCCGCCG
TGTTCCGGCTGTCAGCGCAGGGGCGCCCGGTTCTTTTTGTCAAGACCGACCTGTCCGGTGCCCTGAATGA
ACTGCAAGACGAGGCAGCGCGGCTATCGTGGCTGGCCACGACGGGCGTTCCTTGCGCAGCTGTGCTCGAC
GTTGTCACTGAAGCGGGAAGGGACTGGCTGCTATTGGGCGAAGTGCCGGGGCAGGATCTCCTGTCATCTC
ACCTTGCTCCTGCCGAGAAAGTATCCATCATGGCTGATGCAATGCGGCGGCTGCATACGCTTGATCCGGC
TACCTGCCCATTCGACCACCAAGCGAAACATCGCATCGAGCGAGCACGTACTCGGATGGAAGCCGGTCTT
GTCGATCAGGATGATCTGGACGAAGAGCATCAGGGGCTCGCGCCAGCCGAACTGTTCGCCAGGCTCAAGG
CGAGCATGCCCGACGGCGAGGATCTCGTCGTGACCCATGGCGATGCCTGCTTGCCGAATATCATGGTGGA
AAATGGCCGCTTTTCTGGATTCATCGACTGTGGCCGGCTGGGTGTGGCGGACCGCTATCAGGACATAGCG
TTGGCTACCCGTGATATTGCTGAAGAGCTTGGCGGCGAATGGGCTGACCGCTTCCTCGTGCTTTACGGTA
TCGCCGCTCCCGATTCGCAGCGCATCGCCTTCTATCGCCTTCTTGACGAGTTCTTCTGAGCGGGACTCTG
GGGTTCGAAATGACCGACCAAGCGACGCCCAACCTGCCATCACGAGATTTCGATTCCACCGCCGCCTTCT
ATGAAAGGTTGGGCTTCGGAATCGTTTTCCGGGACGCCGGCTGGATGATCCTCCAGCGCGGGGATCTCAT
GCTGGAGTTCTTCGCCCACCCTAGGGGGAGGCTAACTGAAACACGGAAGGAGACAATACCGGAAGGAACC
CGCGCTATGACGGCAATAAAAAGACAGAATAAAACGCACGGTGTTGGGTCGTTTGTTCATAAACGCGGGG
TTCGGTCCCAGGGCTGGCACTCTGTCGATACCCCACCGAGACCCCATTGGGGCCAATACGCCCGCGTTTC
TTCCTTTTCCCCACCCCACCCCCCAAGTTCGGGTGAAGGCCCAGGGCTCGCAGCCAACGTCGGGGCGGCA
GGCCCTGCCATAGCCTCAGGTTACTCATATATACTTTAGATTGATTTAAAACTTCATTTTTAATTTAAAA
GGATCTAGGTGAAGATCCTTTTTGATAATCTCATGACCAAAATCCCTTAACGTGAGTTTTCGTTCCACTG
AGCGTCAGACCCCGTAGAAAAGATCAAAGGATCTTCTTGAGATCCTTTTTTTCTGCGCGTAATCTGCTGC
TTGCAAACAAAAAAACCACCGCTACCAGCGGTGGTTTGTTTGCCGGATCAAGAGCTACCAACTCTTTTTC
CGAAGGTAACTGGCTTCAGCAGAGCGCAGATACCAAATACTGTCCTTCTAGTGTAGCCGTAGTTAGGCCA
CCACTTCAAGAACTCTGTAGCACCGCCTACATACCTCGCTCTGCTAATCCTGTTACCAGTGGCTGCTGCC
AGTGGCGATAAGTCGTGTCTTACCGGGTTGGACTCAAGACGATAGTTACCGGATAAGGCGCAGCGGTCGG
GCTGAACGGGGGGTTCGTGCACACAGCCCAGCTTGGAGCGAACGACCTACACCGAACTGAGATACCTACA
GCGTGAGCTATGAGAAAGCGCCACGCTTCCCGAAGGGAGAAAGGCGGACAGGTATCCGGTAAGCGGCAGG
GTCGGAACAGGAGAGCGCACGAGGGAGCTTCCAGGGGGAAACGCCTGGTATCTTTATAGTCCTGTCGGGT
TTCGCCACCTCTGACTTGAGCGTCGATTTTTGTGATGCTCGTCAGGGGGGCGGAGCCTATGGAAAAACGC
CAGCAACGCGGCCTTTTTACGGTTCCTGGCCTTTTGCTGGCCTTTTGCTCACATGTTCTTTCCTGCGTTA
TCCCCTGATTCTGTGGATAACCGTATTACCGCCATGCAT
