Features (pLannotate 1.2.2; 12 found; start..end, strand, type, name):
     60..363     +  enhancer       CMV enhancer: human cytomegalovirus immediate early enhancer
    364..567     +  promoter       CMV promoter: human cytomegalovirus (CMV) immediate early promoter
    883..966     +  CDS            large T antigen (fragment): large T antigen from SV40 (simian virus 40)
    989..1110    +  polyA_signal   SV40 poly(A) signal: SV40 polyadenylation signal
   1144..1572    -  rep_origin     f1 ori (sequence partly withheld): f1 bacteriophage origin of replication; arrow indicates direction of (+) strand synthesis
   1599..1703    +  promoter       AmpR promoter: bla
   1705..2062    +  promoter       SV40 promoter: SV40 enhancer and early promoter
   2097..2891    +  CDS            NeoR/KanR: aminoglycoside phosphotransferase from Tn5; aph(3')-II (or nptII); confers resistance to neomycin, kanamycin, and G418 (Geneticin®)
   2912..3064    +  CDS            ble (fragment): BLE_KLEPN - Experimental evidence at protein level: Swiss-Prot protein existence level 1. Binding protein with a strong affinity to the bleomycin family of antibiotics. Binds to CL990; an antimitotic-antibiotic compound. From Klebsiella pneumoniae.
   3123..3170    +  polyA_signal   HSV TK poly(A) signal: herpes simplex virus thymidine kinase polyadenylation signal (Cole and Stacy, 1985)
   3261..3277    -  polyA_signal   bGH poly(A) signal (fragment): bovine growth hormone polyadenylation signal
   3499..4087    +  rep_origin     ori: high-copy-number ColE1/pMB1/pBR322/pUC origin of replication
>Addgene plasmid #128112 | AcrIIC1X | addgene full sequence | sequence record 249186 | Addgene NGS Result
AGTTATTAATAGTAATCAATTACGGGGTCATTAGTTCATAGCCCATATATGGAGTTCCGCGTTACATAAC
TTACGGTAAATGGCCCGCCTGGCTGACCGCCCAACGACCCCCGCCCATTGACGTCAATAATGACGTATGT
TCCCATAGTAACGCCAATAGGGACTTTCCATTGACGTCAATGGGTGGAGTATTTACGGTAAACTGCCCAC
TTGGCAGTACATCAAGTGTATCATATGCCAAGTACGCCCCCTATTGACGTCAATGACGGTAAATGGCCCG
CCTGGCATTATGCCCAGTACATGACCTTATGGGACTTTCCTACTTGGCAGTACATCTACGTATTAGTCAT
CGCTATTACCATGGTGATGCGGTTTTGGCAGTACATCAATGGGCGTGGATAGCGGTTTGACTCACGGGGA
TTTCCAAGTCTCCACCCCATTGACGTCAATGGGAGTTTGTTTTGGCACCAAAATCAACGGGACTTTCCAA
AATGTCGTAACAACTCCGCCCCATTGACGCAAATGGGCGGTAGGCGTGTACGGTGGGAGGTCTATATAAG
CAGAGCTGGTTTAGTGAACCGTCAGATCCGCTAGCGCCACCATGGCATTCAAAACGTACAAGATAGGCAA
AAACGCTGGGTACCAGGGGTGTGGTCTGTGCCTCGCTGCGATCAGCGAGAATGAGGCTATCAAGGTCAAA
TACTTGCGCGACATCTGCCCGGACTACGATGGCGACGACAAAATCGAAGATTGGTTGAGGTGGGGGACGG
ATTCTCGCGTTAAGGCCGCTGCGCTTGAAATGGAGCAATATGCCTACACATCCGTCGGTATGGCGTCCTG
TTGGGAGTTCGTTGAGTTGTGACTCGAGCGGCCGCGACTCTAGATCATAATCAGCCATACCACATTTGTA
GAGGTTTTACTTGCTTTAAAAAACCTCCCACACCTCCCCCTGAACCTGAAACATAAAATGAATGCAATTG
TTGTTGTTAACTTGTTTATTGCAGCTTATAATGGTTACAAATAAAGCAATAGCATCACAAATTTCACAAA
TAAAGCATTTTTTTCACTGCATTCTAGTTGTGGTTTGTCCAAACTCATCAATGTATCTTAAGGCGTAAAT
TGTAAGCGTTAATATTTTGTTAAAATTCGCGTTAAATTTTTGTTAAATCAGCTCATTTTTTAACCAATAG
GCCGAAATCGGCAAAATCCCTTATAAATCAAAAGAATAGACCGAGATAGGGT
[37 nt withheld, positions 1243-1279]
AAAGAACGTGGACTCCAACGTCAAAGG
[49 nt withheld, positions 1307-1355]
T
[91 nt withheld, positions 1357-1447]
G
[124 nt withheld, positions 1449-1572]
CAGGTGGCACTTTTCGGGGAAATGTGCGCGGAACCCCTATTTGTTTATTTTTCTAAATACATTCAAATAT
GTATCCGCTCATGAGACAATAACCCTGATAAATGCTTCAATAATATTGAAAAAGGAAGAGTCCTGAGGCG
GAAAGAACCAGCTGTGGAATGTGTGTCAGTTAGGGTGTGGAAAGTCCCCAGGCTCCCCAGCAGGCAGAAG
TATGCAAAGCATGCATCTCAATTAGTCAGCAACCAGGTGTGGAAAGTCCCCAGGCTCCCCAGCAGGCAGA
AGTATGCAAAGCATGCATCTCAATTAGTCAGCAACCATAGTCCCGCCCCTAACTCCGCCCATCCCGCCCC
TAACTCCGCCCAGTTCCGCCCATTCTCCGCCCCATGGCTGACTAATTTTTTTTATTTATGCAGAGGCCGA
GGCCGCCTCGGCCTCTGAGCTATTCCAGAAGTAGTGAGGAGGCTTTTTTGGAGGCCTAGGCTTTTGCAAA
GATCGATCAAGAGACAGGATGAGGATCGTTTCGCATGATTGAACAAGATGGATTGCACGCAGGTTCTCCG
GCCGCTTGGGTGGAGAGGCTATTCGGCTATGACTGGGCACAACAGACAATCGGCTGCTCTGATGCCGCCG
TGTTCCGGCTGTCAGCGCAGGGGCGCCCGGTTCTTTTTGTCAAGACCGACCTGTCCGGTGCCCTGAATGA
ACTGCAAGACGAGGCAGCGCGGCTATCGTGGCTGGCCACGACGGGCGTTCCTTGCGCAGCTGTGCTCGAC
GTTGTCACTGAAGCGGGAAGGGACTGGCTGCTATTGGGCGAAGTGCCGGGGCAGGATCTCCTGTCATCTC
ACCTTGCTCCTGCCGAGAAAGTATCCATCATGGCTGATGCAATGCGGCGGCTGCATACGCTTGATCCGGC
TACCTGCCCATTCGACCACCAAGCGAAACATCGCATCGAGCGAGCACGTACTCGGATGGAAGCCGGTCTT
GTCGATCAGGATGATCTGGACGAAGAGCATCAGGGGCTCGCGCCAGCCGAACTGTTCGCCAGGCTCAAGG
CGAGCATGCCCGACGGCGAGGATCTCGTCGTGACCCATGGCGATGCCTGCTTGCCGAATATCATGGTGGA
AAATGGCCGCTTTTCTGGATTCATCGACTGTGGCCGGCTGGGTGTGGCGGACCGCTATCAGGACATAGCG
TTGGCTACCCGTGATATTGCTGAAGAGCTTGGCGGCGAATGGGCTGACCGCTTCCTCGTGCTTTACGGTA
TCGCCGCTCCCGATTCGCAGCGCATCGCCTTCTATCGCCTTCTTGACGAGTTCTTCTGAGCGGGACTCTG
GGGTTCGAAATGACCGACCAAGCGACGCCCAACCTGCCATCACGAGATTTCGATTCCACCGCCGCCTTCT
ATGAAAGGTTGGGCTTCGGAATCGTTTTCCGGGACGCCGGCTGGATGATCCTCCAGCGCGGGGATCTCAT
GCTGGAGTTCTTCGCCCACCCTAGGGGGAGGCTAACTGAAACACGGAAGGAGACAATACCGGAAGGAACC
CGCGCTATGACGGCAATAAAAAGACAGAATAAAACGCACGGTGTTGGGTCGTTTGTTCATAAACGCGGGG
TTCGGTCCCAGGGCTGGCACTCTGTCGATACCCCACCGAGACCCCATTGGGGCCAATACGCCCGCGTTTC
TTCCTTTTCCCCACCCCACCCCCCAAGTTCGGGTGAAGGCCCAGGGCTCGCAGCCAACGTCGGGGCGGCA
GGCCCTGCCATAGCCTCAGGTTACTCATATATACTTTAGATTGATTTAAAACTTCATTTTTAATTTAAAA
GGATCTAGGTGAAGATCCTTTTTGATAATCTCATGACCAAAATCCCTTAACGTGAGTTTTCGTTCCACTG
AGCGTCAGACCCCGTAGAAAAGATCAAAGGATCTTCTTGAGATCCTTTTTTTCTGCGCGTAATCTGCTGC
TTGCAAACAAAAAAACCACCGCTACCAGCGGTGGTTTGTTTGCCGGATCAAGAGCTACCAACTCTTTTTC
CGAAGGTAACTGGCTTCAGCAGAGCGCAGATACCAAATACTGTTCTTCTAGTGTAGCCGTAGTTAGGCCA
CCACTTCAAGAACTCTGTAGCACCGCCTACATACCTCGCTCTGCTAATCCTGTTACCAGTGGCTGCTGCC
AGTGGCGATAAGTCGTGTCTTACCGGGTTGGACTCAAGACGATAGTTACCGGATAAGGCGCAGCGGTCGG
GCTGAACGGGGGGTTCGTGCACACAGCCCAGCTTGGAGCGAACGACCTACACCGAACTGAGATACCTACA
GCGTGAGCTATGAGAAAGCGCCACGCTTCCCGAAGGGAGAAAGGCGGACAGGTATCCGGTAAGCGGCAGG
GTCGGAACAGGAGAGCGCACGAGGGAGCTTCCAGGGGGAAACGCCTGGTATCTTTATAGTCCTGTCGGGT
TTCGCCACCTCTGACTTGAGCGTCGATTTTTGTGATGCTCGTCAGGGGGGCGGAGCCTATGGAAAAACGC
CAGCAACGCGGCCTTTTTACGGTTCCTGGCCTTTTGCTGGCCTTTTGCTCACATGTTCTTTCCTGCGTTA
TCCCCTGATTCTGTGGATAACCGTATTACCGCCATGCATT
